>Addgene plasmid #55779 | mCherry-Mem | depositor full sequence | sequence record 121746 | mCherry-Mem sequence 4783 bps
TAGTTATTAATAGTAATCAATTACGGGGTCATTAGTTCATAGCCCATATATGGAGTTCCGCGTTACATAA
CTTACGGTAAATGGCCCGCCTGGCTGACCGCCCAACGACCCCCGCCCATTGACGTCAATAATGACGTATG
TTCCCATAGTAACGCCAATAGGGACTTTCCATTGACGTCAATGGGTGGAGTATTTACGGTAAACTGCCCA
CTTGGCAGTACATCAAGTGTATCATATGCCAAGTACGCCCCCTATTGACGTCAATGACGGTAAATGGCCC
GCCTGGCATTATGCCCAGTACATGACCTTATGGGACTTTCCTACTTGGCAGTACATCTACGTATTAGTCA
TCGCTATTACCATGGTGATGCGGTTTTGGCAGTACATCAATGGGCGTGGATAGCGGTTTGACTCACGGGG
ATTTCCAAGTCTCCACCCCATTGACGTCAATGGGAGTTTGTTTTGGCACCAAAATCAACGGGACTTTCCA
AAATGTCGTAACAACTCCGCCCCATTGACGCAAATGGGCGGTAGGCGTGTACGGTGGGAGGTCTATATAA
GCAGAGCTGGTTTAGTGAACCGTCAGATCCGCTAGCGCTACCGGACTCAGATCTCGAGCTCAAGCTTCGA
ATTCTGCAGTCGACGGTACCGCGGGCCCGGGATCCACCGGTCGCCACCATGCTGTGCTGTATGAGAAGAA
CCAAACAGGTTGAAAAGAATGATGAGGACCAAAAGATCATGGTGAGCAAGGGCGAGGAGGATAACATGGC
CATCATCAAGGAGTTCATGCGCTTCAAGGTGCACATGGAGGGCTCCGTGAACGGCCACGAGTTCGAGATC
GAGGGCGAGGGCGAGGGCCGCCCCTACGAGGGCACCCAGACCGCCAAGCTGAAGGTGACCAAGGGTGGCC
CCCTGCCCTTCGCCTGGGACATCCTGTCCCCTCAGTTCATGTACGGCTCCAAGGCCTACGTGAAGCACCC
CGCCGACATCCCCGACTACTTGAAGCTGTCCTTCCCCGAGGGCTTCAAGTGGGAGCGCGTGATGAACTTC
GAGGACGGCGGCGTGGTGACCGTGACCCAGGACTCCTCCCTGCAGGACGGCGAGTTCATCTACAAGGTGA
AGCTGCGCGGCACCAACTTCCCCTCCGACGGCCCCGTAATGCAGAAGAAGACCATGGGCTGGGAGGCCTC
CTCCGAGCGGATGTACCCCGAGGACGGCGCCCTGAGGGGCGAGATCAAGCAGAGGCTGAAGCTGAAGGAC
GGCGGCCACTACGACGCTGAGGTCAAGACCACCTACAAGGCCAAGAAGCCCGTGCAGCTGCCCGGCGCCT
ACAACGTCAACATCAAGTTGGACATCACCTCCCACAACGAGGACTACACCATCGTGGAACAGTACGAACG
CGCCGAGGGCCGCCACTCCACCGGCGGCATGGACGAGCTGTACAAGTAAGCGGCCGCGACTCTAGATCAT
AATCAGCCATACCACATTTGTAGAGGTTTTACTTGCTTTAAAAAACCTCCCACACCTCCCCCTGAACCTG
AAACATAAAATGAATGCAATTGTTGTTGTTAACTTGTTTATTGCAGCTTATAATGGTTACAAATAAAGCA
ATAGCATCACAAATTTCACAAATAAAGCATTTTTTTCACTGCATTCTAGTTGTGGTTTGTCCAAACTCAT
CAATGTATCTTAAGGCGTAAATTGTAAGCGTTAATATTTTGTTAAAATTCGCGTTAAATTTTTGTTAAAT
CAGCTCATTTTTTAACCAATAGGCCGAAATCGGCAAAATCCCTTATAAATCAAAAGAATAGACCGAGATA
GGGT
[37 nt withheld, positions 1825-1861]
AAAGAACGTGGACTCCAACGTCAAAGG
[49 nt withheld, positions 1889-1937]
T
[91 nt withheld, positions 1939-2029]
G
[124 nt withheld, positions 2031-2154]
CAGGTGGCACTTTTCGGGGAAATGTGCGCGGAACCCCTATTTGTTTATTTTTCTAAATACATTCAAATAT
GTATCCGCTCATGAGACAATAACCCTGATAAATGCTTCAATAATATTGAAAAAGGAAGAGTCCTGAGGCG
GAAAGAACCAGCTGTGGAATGTGTGTCAGTTAGGGTGTGGAAAGTCCCCAGGCTCCCCAGCAGGCAGAAG
TATGCAAAGCATGCATCTCAATTAGTCAGCAACCAGGTGTGGAAAGTCCCCAGGCTCCCCAGCAGGCAGA
AGTATGCAAAGCATGCATCTCAATTAGTCAGCAACCATAGTCCCGCCCCTAACTCCGCCCATCCCGCCCC
TAACTCCGCCCAGTTCCGCCCATTCTCCGCCCCATGGCTGACTAATTTTTTTTATTTATGCAGAGGCCGA
GGCCGCCTCGGCCTCTGAGCTATTCCAGAAGTAGTGAGGAGGCTTTTTTGGAGGCCTAGGCTTTTGCAAA
GATCGATCAAGAGACAGGATGAGGATCGTTTCGCATGATTGAACAAGATGGATTGCACGCAGGTTCTCCG
GCCGCTTGGGTGGAGAGGCTATTCGGCTATGACTGGGCACAACAGACAATCGGCTGCTCTGATGCCGCCG
TGTTCCGGCTGTCAGCGCAGGGGCGCCCGGTTCTTTTTGTCAAGACCGACCTGTCCGGTGCCCTGAATGA
ACTGCAAGACGAGGCAGCGCGGCTATCGTGGCTGGCCACGACGGGCGTTCCTTGCGCAGCTGTGCTCGAC
GTTGTCACTGAAGCGGGAAGGGACTGGCTGCTATTGGGCGAAGTGCCGGGGCAGGATCTCCTGTCATCTC
ACCTTGCTCCTGCCGAGAAAGTATCCATCATGGCTGATGCAATGCGGCGGCTGCATACGCTTGATCCGGC
TACCTGCCCATTCGACCACCAAGCGAAACATCGCATCGAGCGAGCACGTACTCGGATGGAAGCCGGTCTT
GTCGATCAGGATGATCTGGACGAAGAGCATCAGGGGCTCGCGCCAGCCGAACTGTTCGCCAGGCTCAAGG
CGAGCATGCCCGACGGCGAGGATCTCGTCGTGACCCATGGCGATGCCTGCTTGCCGAATATCATGGTGGA
AAATGGCCGCTTTTCTGGATTCATCGACTGTGGCCGGCTGGGTGTGGCGGACCGCTATCAGGACATAGCG
TTGGCTACCCGTGATATTGCTGAAGAGCTTGGCGGCGAATGGGCTGACCGCTTCCTCGTGCTTTACGGTA
TCGCCGCTCCCGATTCGCAGCGCATCGCCTTCTATCGCCTTCTTGACGAGTTCTTCTGAGCGGGACTCTG
GGGTTCGAAATGACCGACCAAGCGACGCCCAACCTGCCATCACGAGATTTCGATTCCACCGCCGCCTTCT
ATGAAAGGTTGGGCTTCGGAATCGTTTTCCGGGACGCCGGCTGGATGATCCTCCAGCGCGGGGATCTCAT
GCTGGAGTTCTTCGCCCACCCTAGGGGGAGGCTAACTGAAACACGGAAGGAGACAATACCGGAAGGAACC
CGCGCTATGACGGCAATAAAAAGACAGAATAAAACGCACGGTGTTGGGTCGTTTGTTCATAAACGCGGGG
TTCGGTCCCAGGGCTGGCACTCTGTCGATACCCCACCGAGACCCCATTGGGGCCAATACGCCCGCGTTTC
TTCCTTTTCCCCACCCCACCCCCCAAGTTCGGGTGAAGGCCCAGGGCTCGCAGCCAACGTCGGGGCGGCA
GGCCCTGCCATAGCCTCAGGTTACTCATATATACTTTAGATTGATTTAAAACTTCATTTTTAATTTAAAA
GGATCTAGGTGAAGATCCTTTTTGATAATCTCATGACCAAAATCCCTTAACGTGAGTTTTCGTTCCACTG
AGCGTCAGACCCCGTAGAAAAGATCAAAGGATCTTCTTGAGATCCTTTTTTTCTGCGCGTAATCTGCTGC
TTGCAAACAAAAAAACCACCGCTACCAGCGGTGGTTTGTTTGCCGGATCAAGAGCTACCAACTCTTTTTC
CGAAGGTAACTGGCTTCAGCAGAGCGCAGATACCAAATACTGTCCTTCTAGTGTAGCCGTAGTTAGGCCA
CCACTTCAAGAACTCTGTAGCACCGCCTACATACCTCGCTCTGCTAATCCTGTTACCAGTGGCTGCTGCC
AGTGGCGATAAGTCGTGTCTTACCGGGTTGGACTCAAGACGATAGTTACCGGATAAGGCGCAGCGGTCGG
GCTGAACGGGGGGTTCGTGCACACAGCCCAGCTTGGAGCGAACGACCTACACCGAACTGAGATACCTACA
GCGTGAGCTATGAGAAAGCGCCACGCTTCCCGAAGGGAGAAAGGCGGACAGGTATCCGGTAAGCGGCAGG
GTCGGAACAGGAGAGCGCACGAGGGAGCTTCCAGGGGGAAACGCCTGGTATCTTTATAGTCCTGTCGGGT
TTCGCCACCTCTGACTTGAGCGTCGATTTTTGTGATGCTCGTCAGGGGGGCGGAGCCTATGGAAAAACGC
CAGCAACGCGGCCTTTTTACGGTTCCTGGCCTTTTGCTGGCCTTTTGCTCACATGTTCTTTCCTGCGTTA
TCCCCTGATTCTGTGGATAACCGTATTACCGCCATGCAT
Features (pLannotate 1.2.2; 15 found; start..end, strand, type, name):
     61..364     +  enhancer       CMV enhancer: human cytomegalovirus immediate early enhancer
    365..568     +  promoter       CMV promoter: human cytomegalovirus (CMV) immediate early promoter
    591..671     +  misc_feature   MCS: multiple cloning site
    679..738     +  CDS            Gap43 (fragment): NEUM_RAT - Experimental evidence at protein level: Swiss-Prot protein existence level 1. This protein is associated with nerve growth. It is a major component of the motile 'growth cones' that form the tips of elongating axons. Plays a role in axonal and dendritic filopodia induction (By similarity). From Rattus norvegicus (Rat).
    739..1448    +  CDS            mCherry (fragment): monomeric derivative of DsRed fluorescent protein (Shaner et al., 2004) mammalian codon-optimized
   1465..1548    +  CDS            large T antigen (fragment): large T antigen from SV40 (simian virus 40)
   1571..1692    +  polyA_signal   SV40 poly(A) signal: SV40 polyadenylation signal
   1726..2154    -  rep_origin     f1 ori (sequence partly withheld): f1 bacteriophage origin of replication; arrow indicates direction of (+) strand synthesis
   2181..2285    +  promoter       AmpR promoter: bla
   2287..2644    +  promoter       SV40 promoter: SV40 enhancer and early promoter
   2679..3473    +  CDS            NeoR/KanR: aminoglycoside phosphotransferase from Tn5; aph(3')-II (or nptII); confers resistance to neomycin, kanamycin, and G418 (Geneticin®)
   3494..3646    +  CDS            ble (fragment): BLE_KLEPN - Experimental evidence at protein level: Swiss-Prot protein existence level 1. Binding protein with a strong affinity to the bleomycin family of antibiotics. Binds to CL990; an antimitotic-antibiotic compound. From Klebsiella pneumoniae.
   3705..3752    +  polyA_signal   HSV TK poly(A) signal: herpes simplex virus thymidine kinase polyadenylation signal (Cole and Stacy, 1985)
   3843..3859    -  polyA_signal   bGH poly(A) signal (fragment): bovine growth hormone polyadenylation signal
   4081..4669    +  rep_origin     ori: high-copy-number ColE1/pMB1/pBR322/pUC origin of replication
