[The description below was written by a language model from this plasmid's Addgene catalogue record and pLannotate feature annotations shown in this document.]
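Description:
mCherry-Mem is a 4,783 bp mammalian expression plasmid derived from Clontech's pEYFP-Mem, in which the yellow fluorescent protein has been replaced by the monomeric red fluorescent protein mCherry (a Discosoma sp. DsRed derivative). It is maintained in E. coli at high copy through a ColE1/pUC-type origin and also carries an f1 phage origin. A single Tn5 aminoglycoside phosphotransferase gene (NeoR/KanR) serves both hosts: a bacterial bla-type promoter placed just upstream of the SV40 enhancer/early promoter drives it for kanamycin selection in bacteria, and the SV40 promoter drives it for G418 selection of stably transfected mammalian cells, with an HSV TK polyadenylation signal terminating the cassette. The short ble, bGH poly(A) and SV40 large T antigen fragments listed in the annotation are partial matches lying outside the main coding units, most likely backbone remnants rather than functional elements.

The payload is an 841 bp insert cloned between BglII and NotI sites, expressed from the human CMV immediate early enhancer and promoter and terminated by the SV40 poly(A) signal. It encodes the N-terminal 20 residues of neuromodulin (GAP-43; annotated as matching the rat protein) fused directly to the N-terminus of mCherry. This short leader is generally understood to act as a palmitoylation signal that anchors the fusion to the inner face of the plasma membrane. The depositor notes a K196R substitution in mCherry that has no functional consequence. The construct serves as a red fluorescent plasma membrane marker for live-cell imaging, for example as a reference for membrane localisation alongside spectrally distinct tagged proteins, as in the associated study of G protein subunit complex formation and targeting.
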