Addgene plasmid #55779: mCherry-Mem
Purpose: This red fluorescent plasma membrane marker consists of the first twenty residues of neuromodulin fused to mCherry.
Depositing lab: Catherine Berlot. Depositing organization: Geisinger Health Center. Publication: Live cell analysis of G protein beta5 complex formation, function, and targeting. Yost EA, Mervine SM, Sabo JL, Hynes TR, Berlot CH. Mol Pharmacol. 2007 Oct;72(4):812-25. Epub 2007 Jun 27. 10.1124/mol.107.038075 PubMed 17596375.
Backbone
  Vector backbone: Derived from pEYFP-Mem
  Backbone manufacturer: Clontech
  Backbone size w/o insert (bp): 3942
  Total vector size (bp): 4783
  Vector type: Mammalian Expression
  Selectable markers: Neomycin (select with G418)
Growth in bacteria
  Bacterial resistance: Kanamycin, 50 μg/mL
  Growth temperature: 37°C
  Growth strain: DH10B
  Copy number: High Copy
Gene/Insert
  Gene/Insert name: mCherry-Mem
  Species: Discosoma sp.
  Insert size (bp): 841
  Promoter: CMV
  Tag / fusion protein: The N-terminal 20 residues of neuromodulin are fused to the N-terminus of mCherry.
  Cloning method: Restriction Enzyme; 5′ cloning site BglII (not destroyed); 3′ cloning site NotI (not destroyed)
  Sequencing primers: 5′ CMV Forward; 3′ sV40pA-Reverse
Resource information
  A portion of this plasmid was derived from a plasmid made by: mCherry was obtained from Roger Tsien, University of California, San Diego, CA. pEYFP-Mem was purchased from Clontech.
Terms and licenses: Academic/Nonprofit Terms; Industry Terms: Not Available to Industry
Depositor comments: Reference for mCherry: Shaner NC, Campbell RE, Steinbach PA, Giepmans BN, Palmer AE, Tsien RY. Improved monomeric red, orange and yellow fluorescent proteins derived from Discosoma sp. red fluorescent protein. Nat Biotechnol. 2004;22(12):1567-72. PubMed PMID: 15558047. The K196R mutation in mCherry has no functional consequence.
How to cite: mCherry-Mem was a gift from Catherine Berlot (Addgene plasmid # 55779 ; http://n2t.net/addgene:55779 ; RRID:Addgene_55779)
