>Addgene plasmid #55779 | mCherry-Mem | addgene partial sequence | sequence record 118970 | CMV-F 5'-CGCAAATGGGCGGTAGGCGTG-3'
TGAACCGTCAGATCCGCTAGCGCTACCGGACTCAGATCTCGAGCTCAAGCTTCGAATTCTGCAGTCGACG
GTACCGCGGGCCCGGGATCCACCGGTCGCCACCATGCTGTGCTGTATGAGAAGAACCAAACAGGTTGAAA
AGAATGATGAGGACCAAAAGATCATGGTGAGCAAGGGCGAGGAGGATAACATGGCCATCATCAAGGAGTT
CATGCGCTTCAAGGTGCACATGGAGGGCTCCGTGAACGGCCACGAGTTCGAGATCGAGGGCGAGGGCGAG
GGCCGCCCCTACGAGGGCACCCAGACCGCCAAGCTGAAGGTGACCAAGGGTGGCCCCCTGCCCTTCGCCT
GGGACATCCTGTCCCCTCAGTTCATGTACGGCTCCAAGGCCTACGTGAAGCACCCCGCCGACATCCCCGA
CTACTTGAAGCTGTCCTTCCCCGAGGGCTTCAAGTGGGAGCGCGTGATGAACTTCGAGGACGGCGGCGTG
GTGACCGTGACCCAGGACTCCTCCCTGCAGGACGGCGAGTTCATCTACAAGGTGAAGCTGCGCGGCACCA
ACTTCCCCTCCGACGGCCCCGTAATGCAGAAGAAGACCATGGGCTGGGAGGCCTCCTCCGAGCGGATGTA
CCCCGAGGACGGCGCCCTGAGGGGCGAGATCAAGCAGAGGCTGAAGCTGAAGGACGGCGGCCACTACGAC
GCTGAGGTCAAGACCACCTACAAGGCCAAGAAGCCCGTGCAGCTGCCCGGCGCCTACAACGTCAACATCA
AGTTGGACATCACCTCCCACAACGAGGACTACACCATCGTGGAACAGTACGAACGCGCCGAGGGCCGCCA
CTCCACCGGCGGCATGGACGAGCTGTACAAGTAAGC
